Addgene plasmid #46887: pMSP3535VA
Purpose: (Empty Backbone) Gram-Positive Bacterial Shuttle Vector for Nisin-Controlled Inducible Expression
Depositing lab: Gary Dunny. Depositing organization: University of Minnesota. Publication: Improved vectors for nisin-controlled expression in gram-positive bacteria. Bryan EM, Bae T, Kleerebezem M, Dunny GM. Plasmid. 2000 Sep;44(2):183-90. 10.1006/plas.2000.1484 PubMed 10964628.
Backbone
  Vector backbone: pMSP3535VA
  Backbone size (bp): 8278
  Modifications to backbone: See associated article for detailed construction information
  Vector type: Bacterial Expression ; Nisin-inducible expression; Gram-positive Bacterial Shuttle Vector
  Promoter: PnisA
Growth in bacteria
  Bacterial resistance: Kanamycin, 50 μg/mL
  Growth temperature: 30°C
  Growth strain: Stbl3
  Growth instructions: For E. coli, grow on Luria Broth (LB) agar containing 50 μg/mL kanamycin. For E. faecalis, grow on Brain Heart Infusion (BHI) medium containing 1000 μg/mL kanamycin.
  Copy number: Low Copy
Gene/Insert
  Cloning method: Restriction Enzyme
  Sequencing primers: 5′ Unknown; 3′ T7; pBR322ori-F (5'-GGGAAACGCCTGGTATCTTT-3')
Resource information
  A portion of this plasmid was derived from a plasmid made by: The pNisA promoter and the nisin-sensing genes come from the Netherlands Dairy Research Institute (NIZO) (de Ruyter, Kuipers, and de Vos, 1996. PMID: 8837421)
Terms and licenses: Academic/Nonprofit Terms; Industry Terms: Not Available to Industry
Depositor comments: This plasmid utilizes the NIsin Controlled Expression (NICE) system. NICE® is a registered trademark of NIZO food research BV, P.O.Box 20, 6710 BA Ede, The Netherlands. pMSP3535VA contains the Nisin-inducible PnisA promoter, and the pVA380-1 replicon for expression in gram-positive bacteria. For protein expression in E. faecalis, induce with 10-25 ng/mL nisin (Sigma, N-5764). See associated article for instructions on how to make nisin solution. Note: Nucleotide sequence encoding the signal sequence and one-third of the mature NisA (nisin) peptide remains associated with the PnisA promoter. The depositing laboratory recommends adding of a Stop codon to the 5' end of inserted sequences to avoid unintentional gene fusions. Note: The theoretical full sequence uploaded here is NOT fully accurate - the NheI site at position 4414 has been lost, along with approximately 500bp of sequence in this region (compare the depositor's uploaded maps). The actual size of this plasmid is 8278 as listed here. The depositing lab has not resequenced the region in question, but the discrepancy does not affect plasmid function. Note: This plasmid has been shown to accumulate deletions when replicated in E. coli (or gram-negative bacteria). Screening transformants by restriction digest is recommended. Addgene's quality control sequencing finds discrepancies with the depositor's provided sequence, but they are not thought to affect plasmid function.
How to cite: pMSP3535VA was a gift from Gary Dunny (Addgene plasmid # 46887 ; http://n2t.net/addgene:46887 ; RRID:Addgene_46887)
