[The description below was written by a language model from this plasmid's Addgene catalogue record and pLannotate feature annotations shown in this document.]
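Description:
pMSP3535VA is an empty-backbone shuttle vector for nisin-controlled inducible expression in Gram-positive bacteria such as Enterococcus faecalis, built on the NICE (nisin-controlled expression) system. It carries two replication functions: a ColE1/pBR322-type origin for propagation in E. coli, and the pVA380-1 replicon for Gram-positive hosts, which the annotation reflects as a rolling-circle Rep protein homologue flanked by pre/mob fragments. Selection in both host types relies on the aphA-3 aminoglycoside phosphotransferase conferring kanamycin resistance. The record lists it as low copy. Partial matches to a streptothricin acetyltransferase, β-lactamase and lacI appear to be non-functional remnants of earlier construction steps.

The regulatory module consists of the Lactococcus lactis nisR and nisK genes, encoding the response regulator and membrane sensor kinase of the two-component system that detects extracellular nisin, together with the nisin-inducible PnisA promoter. Addition of sub-inhibitory nisin triggers NisK to phosphorylate NisR, which activates transcription from PnisA into a short pBluescript-derived cloning site. A T7 promoter sequence lies on the far side of that site. Part of the nisA coding sequence (the signal sequence and about one-third of the mature peptide) remains attached to the promoter, so the depositor recommends placing a stop codon at the 5′ end of inserts to avoid unintended fusions.

Several caveats apply. The annotated sequence is a theoretical 8,899 nt record, whereas the actual plasmid is stated to be 8,278 bp, having lost an NheI site and roughly 500 bp in one region. This region has not been resequenced, and quality-control sequencing shows further discrepancies. None of these differences is thought to affect function. The plasmid is also reported to accumulate deletions when replicated in E. coli, so screening transformants by restriction digest is recommended.
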