Features (pLannotate 1.2.2; 15 found; start..end, strand, type, name):
      2..196     +  CDS            satA (fragment): STA_BACSU - Also known as yyaR. Experimental evidence at protein level: Swiss-Prot protein existence level 1. Involved in resistance to streptothricin, a broad-spectrum antibiotic produced by streptomycetes. Detoxifies streptothricin via acetylation of the beta amino group of the first beta-lysyl moiety of streptothricin. From Bacillus subtilis (strain 168).
    195..440     +  CDS            satA (fragment): STA_BACSU - Also known as yyaR. Experimental evidence at protein level: Swiss-Prot protein existence level 1. Involved in resistance to streptothricin, a broad-spectrum antibiotic produced by streptomycetes. Detoxifies streptothricin via acetylation of the beta amino group of the first beta-lysyl moiety of streptothricin. From Bacillus subtilis (strain 168).
    536..1330    +  CDS            KanR: aminoglycoside phosphotransferase; aphA-3; confers resistance to kanamycin
   1479..1928    +  CDS            pre (fragment): PRE_STRAG - Also known as mob. Experimental evidence at protein level: Swiss-Prot protein existence level 1. The interaction of the RSA site and the PRE protein may not only serves a function in plasmid maintenance, but may also contributes to the distribution of small antibiotic resistance plasmids among Gram- positive bacteria. From Streptococcus agalactiae.
   2870..3739    +  CDS            rep (fragment): REP_STRP2 - Protein inferred from homology: Swiss-Prot protein existence level 3. Produces a single-strand nick in a specific site of the plasmid, and this nick results in single-strand replication by rolling circle mechanism. From Streptococcus pneumoniae serotype 2 (strain D39 / NCTC 7466).
   4638..4772    +  CDS            pre (fragment): PRE_STRAG - Also known as mob. Experimental evidence at protein level: Swiss-Prot protein existence level 1. The interaction of the RSA site and the PRE protein may not only serves a function in plasmid maintenance, but may also contributes to the distribution of small antibiotic resistance plasmids among Gram- positive bacteria. From Streptococcus agalactiae.
   4909..5592    +  CDS            nisR: NISR_LACLL - Protein inferred from homology: Swiss-Prot protein existence level 3. Member of the two-component regulatory system NisK/NisR involved in the regulation of the biosynthesis of lantibiotic nisin. NisR may function as a regulatory protein. From Lactococcus lactis subsp. lactis (Streptococcus lactis).
   5588..6928    +  CDS            nisK: NISK_LACLL - Protein inferred from homology: Swiss-Prot protein existence level 3. Member of the two-component regulatory system NisK/NisR involved in the regulation of the biosynthesis of lantibiotic nisin. NisK may function as a membrane-associated protein kinase that phosphorylates NisR in response to environmental signals. From Lactococcus lactis subsp. lactis (Streptococcus lactis).
   6967..7261    +  CDS            bla(M) (fragment): β-lactamase lacking the signal sequence; bla(M); allows cytosolic expression of β-lactamase
   7433..8021    +  rep_origin     ori: high-copy-number ColE1/pMB1/pBR322/pUC origin of replication
   8204..8257    +  CDS            lacI (fragment): lac repressor; lacI; The lac repressor binds to the lac operator to inhibit transcription in E. coli. This inhibition can be relieved by adding lactose or isopropyl-β-D-thiogalactopyranoside (IPTG).
   8279..8297    +  promoter       T7 promoter: promoter for bacteriophage T7 RNA polymerase
   8342..8360    -  misc_feature   MCS (fragment): pBluescript multiple cloning site
   8389..8499    -  CDS            spaN (fragment): LANN_LACLL - Also known as nisA. Experimental evidence at protein level: Swiss-Prot protein existence level 1. Lanthionine-containing peptide antibiotic (lantibiotic) active on Gram-positive bacteria. The bactericidal activity of lantibiotics is based on depolarization of energized bacterial cytoplasmic membranes, initiated by the formation of aqueous transmembrane pores. From Lactococcus lactis subsp. lactis (Streptococcus lactis). Used as a food preservative.
   8751..25      +  CDS            pre (fragment) (across the origin): PRE_STRAG - Also known as mob. Experimental evidence at protein level: Swiss-Prot protein existence level 1. The interaction of the RSA site and the PRE protein may not only serves a function in plasmid maintenance, but may also contributes to the distribution of small antibiotic resistance plasmids among Gram- positive bacteria. From Streptococcus agalactiae.
>Addgene plasmid #46887 | pMSP3535VA | depositor full sequence | sequence record 66434 | pMSP3535VA sequence 8899 bps
CGATAAACCCAGCGAACCATTTGAGGTGATAGGTAAGATTATACCGAGGTATGAAAACGAGAATTGGACC
TTTACAGAATTACTCTATGAAGCGCCATATTTAAAAAGCTACCAAGACGAAGAGGATGAAGAGGATGAGG
AGGCAGATTGCCTTGAATATATTGACAATACTGATAAGATAATATATCTTTTATATAGAAGATATCGCCG
TATGTAAGGATTTCAGGGGGCAAGGCATAGGCAGCGCGCTTATCAATATATCTATAGAATGGGCAAAGCA
TAAAAACTTGCATGGACTAATGCTTGAAACCCAGGACAATAACCTTATAGCTTGTAAATTCTATCATAAT
TGTGGTTTCAAAATCGGCTCCGTCGATACTATGTTATACGCCAACTTTCAAAACAACTTTGAAAAAGCTG
TTTTCTGGTATTTAAGGTTTTAGAATGCAAGGAACAGTGAATTGGAGTTCGTCTTGTTATAATTAGCTTC
TTGGGGTATCTTTAAATACTGTAGAAAAGAGGAAGGAAATAATAAATGGCTAAAATGAGAATATCACCGG
AATTGAAAAAACTGATCGAAAAATACCGCTGCGTAAAAGATACGGAAGGAATGTCTCCTGCTAAGGTATA
TAAGCTGGTGGGAGAAAATGAAAACCTATATTTAAAAATGACGGACAGCCGGTATAAAGGGACCACCTAT
GATGTGGAACGGGAAAAGGACATGATGCTATGGCTGGAAGGAAAGCTGCCTGTTCCAAAGGTCCTGCACT
TTGAACGGCATGATGGCTGGAGCAATCTGCTCATGAGTGAGGCCGATGGCGTCCTTTGCTCGGAAGAGTA
TGAAGATGAACAAAGCCCTGAAAAGATTATCGAGCTGTATGCGGAGTGCATCAGGCTCTTTCACTCCATC
GACATATCGGATTGTCCCTATACGAATAGCTTAGACAGCCGCTTAGCCGAATTGGATTACTTACTGAATA
ACGATCTGGCCGATGTGGATTGCGAAAACTGGGAAGAAGACACTCCATTTAAAGATCCGCGCGAGCTGTA
TGATTTTTTAAAGACGGAAAAGCCCGAAGAGGAACTTGTCTTTTCCCACGGCGACCTGGGAGACAGCAAC
ATCTTTGTGAAAGATGGCAAAGTAAGTGGCTTTATTGATCTTGGGAGAAGCGGCAGGGCGGACAAGTGGT
ATGACATTGCCTTCTGCGTCCGGTCGATCAGGGAGGATATCGGGGAAGAACAGTATGTCGAGCTATTTTT
TGACTTACTGGGGATCAAGCCTGATTGGGAGAAAATAAAATATTATATTTTACTGGATGAATTGTTTTAG
TACCTAGATTTAGATGTCTAAAAAGCTTTAACTACAAGCTTTTTAGACATCTAATCTTTTCTGAAGTACA
TCCGCAACTGTCCATACTCTGATGTTTTATATCTTTTCTAAAAGTTCGCTAGATAGGGGTCCCGAGCGCC
TACGAGGAATTTGTATCGATTCTGAGACCTCTGAGAGGCTCTCAGAGCTATCTAAAGCTGAGGGATATAT
AAATACCTTAGAAAATTATTCGAAGAGCTTAGAAGCGAAAATAGAGCGTTTAGAGCGCGAGGGGCTGAAA
TTAGAAAAACTAAAAACACAAATAGCTGACCTAAAAATCATGTCTGAGAAAGAACTAGCGGCTATTACCC
CTAAAAAAGGCGTGTTCGGTAAAGAATATGTGGAATTGACTAAAGAGCAGTTTGAAGAATTTAAAGGGCT
GATATACCGAAGCAGAAACCTTGTTCATCAAAAAGAGCTAGAGAATGAGCAATTAAGGCGGATAGTGCCT
CTGAGACGCTCTAAACGGTTTGAAGCGAGTTGGAACGAGCTAAAGAAAAAAGTAAGGGAGAGAGCATAGA
GCGTCTTAGGAACGAAAATAGAGCGCTTAGAAGTGAAAACTCAGTTTTGAGACAGCAAAATGACAAAATG
CTAGGAAAACTGAAAGAGTTTATGCCAGATAAAGCCTTAAAAAATTTTATATCAGAGTTAAGAGCTATTC
AGCCAATCGTAAGGGTAGTTAAACGAGTGATTGAAAAAGGGCTAGGCCTTTGAGCGATTTATGCCGTGAA
AGCTAATTGACAATAAGCAAGGGCAAAGTACGCTAGGACGTGACGAGCCGAAAGGCTTTAGCGTTTCGAG
CCGACACGGACAAAGGACGTCCGCCCTTGGTTACTTGTTGTCAATTAGACCATGGAATAAAGTAAGCGGA
CATGGTATAATAGCTAGGTCGCAACGTTCTTTCGCTAAGTTACGAACTTAGATTGGAGGTGAGCGCTGTG
AAGACTTTCCTAGAACTTGTTTTGATACCTTTTGTGGTTGGCGTTGCTGCAGAGGTAAGTGCTGATTGGT
TGATTCGGTATGTTCGAAACAAACGCGACAAAAATTAACCTGAGTTCTTTTTGAGGACAAAAAAGAAAGA
CAGTAGTTCCAGCTACTGTTTTTTTTGCGTTGTGCTATTCGTTTCCTAGAACTTCTAGCGTTAAAATTAT
TATACCACGTTTGGATTTAGAAAGTCAAAATTTGAGGTTTTAGGGGTGAATTTTTCGTGAAACGAAAAAG
AGGGCTGAAAAGCCCTTAAAAACCCAATTGCGTAGCAAGGGTTTTTTCTTATCTTGATACATATAGAAAT
AATGAGTTTTTTTATTTTCTTGTTTTAAAGCACCTCAAACCCTTGATATTGCTGGGTTTTTAGGTAACAA
AAAAGCCCTTGCAATTTAATAAAATAAAGTTTATAATTTAAGTGTCCAATTTAAAATAATAAACTTAGGA
GAATTGCAGGAACTTTTTTATATACTCAAAAAAATTTTTTTGCAAGAAAATTATAACATGACAGGTACTG
AAAATCAAGTCTTTAAGGACTATTCTAAGAATGGCAAAGATAGAAAGTGGCGAGAACGCAAGTTAAAAAA
TATTGAGCTTGCTGGTCGTTTAGAGCGTTTAGGATATCGTTCGTTTGAACGGGTCTATCAATGTGCCGAA
GTGTTGAAGTTTATCGAACAACAAGACGGCACGAAAAAACTCTATCAGTCTTATTTTTGCAAAAATAAGC
TCTGCCCAATTTGTAACTGGAGACGGTCAATGAAGTATGCTTATCAAGCTGAATTAGTGGTAAATGAAGC
AATGAAACGCTATCCAAAAGGTCGCTTTCTCTTTTTGACCTTGACGATTAAGAACATTAGTGGTGAAAAA
TTAAATAAATCAATTTCAGAAATAGGGCGAGCTTTTAATCGTCTTATGAAATACAAGAAAGTCGATAAAA
ATGTTATTGGCTATTTGCGAGCCACTGAGGTAACTTATTCAACTGAGCATGAGAATTATCACCCTCATTT
GCATGTATTGTTATTTGTGAAATCTAGCTATTTTACTGGAAATAATACAAATTACATTAGCCAAGAAGAA
TGGACGAAACTATGGGCTAAGGCGATGAAATTGGATTATACACCTGTAGTTGATATTCGAACCGTCAAAG
CTCATAAACGTAAAAACTTGAAGTCAGCTATTATCGAAACAGCTAAATATCCTGTTAAGCCTTTTGATGT
AGATACAGAAGATGTGACATTATTCTCTGAAATGGTCAAAGAACGGATAACAGAAGATTTAACGAATGGT
TTGCACCGAAAAAGGCAGATTGGTTTTGGAAAGTTGTTCAAGAAAATCAAGGCGGAGTTAGCTCTTGATG
ATGTCGAAGAAGGGAATCTTGTTCAGACCGGAGCAGAAGAATCTGCAGAAAGTACTCATATCAATACTTG
AGGGCAATATTGGAAACCAAAAAACGGAAACTAAAACGGAAACAAAAACATTAGTTTCCAATATGTCTTT
AAGCTCAAGTGAGATAAGGGAAGAAGACCATATTGGAAATCGAAAAATGGAAACCAAATTGGAAACTGAA
TTAGAAACTAGTTTCCGATATGTCCGTGAACAGTTGAAAATAAAGGAAAAAGAGGTTGAACAACTTCATC
AATTACTAGACCAATCACAACAGTTACTTTTGAATGAGCAGAAGAAAAATCAGTTACTGCTAGAAATGAA
AGCTGAACTTGCTGATTGGGAAAAAGAAAAAACGGAGTTAGAGAAGCAAGTATCGGTTTATCAAACTTCG
TTATCTGAAGCCAATAGAAGAGCTAATAGCAATTATGATTATGCTGAAAATGTAGAACGCTGGCTTTGGA
TTGCTGGGATAACTGCTGGGATATTTTTTGTGATTGTTCTAGTCTTGATTTGGATTCACTTTTTTTGAGT
ATAAGCAAGCTGACCTTTCGGGGTCAGCTTTTTTGTCCGACAATAGCGAAGCGGTCGGGCAGTCATTTTG
AAAAAATGACATTGGGCGACTTATTGAAGTTGCCCAATAGACAAAAATACCCATGTGGTTCGAGGGTGTT
TTTGCTAGCTCGTCACCTTTTCTTTGTGGCGAGGTAAGCCGTCTGCAAGACCCTTCGGAGAACGCACCTT
TACTATGTAAAGGCTAGTACGTTACACTTTACATGGAAGTTACACCGGAATTGTGCTAAACTACCAGTTA
AGATGTTGCTGATTAAGACGAGCAATAGACTGTGTCGGCTCGTCTGTCTTTCGGTAATCGAAAGACAGTT
TTTGGGGAGGGAAATCTATGAGTTACATGGTTGCAAGAATGCAGAAGATGAAAGCTGGCAATTTGGGAGG
AGCTTTTAAGCATAATGAACGTGTTTTTGAGACGCACTCAAATAAAGATATAGACCCGAGCAGGTCGCAC
CTCAACTATGAGTTTCCCCGGCTTTAGGTATAGTGTGTATCTCAATCCTTGGTATATTGAAAAGAAAGAC
TAAAAATTGATAGATTATATTTCTTCAGAATGAATGGTATAATGAAGTAATGAGTACTAAACAATCGGAG
GTAAAGTGGTGTATAAAATTTTAATAGTTGATGATGATCAGGAAATTTTAAAATTAATGAAGACAGCATT
AGAAATGAGAAACTATGAAGTTGCGACGCATCAAAACATTTCACTTCCCTTGGATATTACTGATTTTCAG
GGATTTGATTTGATTTTGTTAGATATCATGATGTCAAATATTGAAGGGACAGAAATTTGTAAAAGGATTC
GCAGAGAAATATCAACTCCAATTATCTTTGTTAGTGCGAAAGATACAGAAGAGGATATTATAAACGGCTT
AGGTATTGGTGGGGATGACTATATTACTAAGCCTTTTAGCCTTAAACAGTTGGTTGCAAAAGTGGAAGCA
AATATAAAGCGAGAGGAACGCAATAAACATGCAGTTCATGTTTTTTCAGAGATTCGTAGAGATTTAGGAC
CAATTACATTTTATTTAGAAGAAAGGCGAGTCTGTGTCAATGGTCAAACAATTCCACTGACTTGTCGTGA
ATACGATATTCTTGAATTACTATCACAACGAACTTCTAAAGTTTATACGAGAGAGGATATTTATGATGAC
GTATATGATGAATATTCTAATGCACTTTTTCGGTCAATCTCGGAGTATATTTATCAGATTAGGAGTAAGT
TTGCACCATACGATATTAATCCGATAAAAACGGTTCGGGGACTTGGGTATCAGTGGCATGGGTAAAAAAT
ATTCAATGCGTCGACGGATATGGCAAGCTGTCATTGAAATTATCATAGGTACTTGTCTACTTATCCTGTT
GTTACTGGGCTTGACTTTCTTTCTACGACAAATTGGACAAATCAGTGGTTCAGAAACTATTCGTTTATCT
TTAGATTCAGATAATTTAACTATTTCTGATATCGAACGTGATATGAAACACTACCCATATGATTATATTA
TTTTTGACAATGATACAAGTAAAATTTTGGGAGGACATTATGTCAAGTCGGATGTACCTAGTTTTGTAGC
TTCAAAACAGTCTTCACATAATATTACAGAAGGAGAAATTACTTATACTTATTCAAGCAATAAGCATTTT
TCAGTTGTTTTAAGACAAAACAGTATGCCTGAATTTACAAATCATACGCTTCGTTCAATTTCTTATAATC
AATTTACTTACCTTTTCTTTTTTCTTGGTGAAATAATACTCATTATTTTTTCTGTCTATCATCTCATTAG
AGAATTTTCTAAGAATTTTCAAGCCGTTCAAAAGATTGCATTGAAGATGGGGGAAATAACTACTTTTCCT
GAACAAGAGGAATCAAAAATTATTGAATTTGATCAGGTTCTGAATAACTTATATTCGAAAAGTAAGGAGT
TAGCTTTCCTTATTGAAGCGGAGCGTCATGAAAAACATGATTTATCCTTCCAGGTTGCTGCACTTTCACA
TGATGTTAAGACACCTTTAACAGTATTAAAAGGAAATATTGAACTGCTAGAGATGACTGAAGTAAATGAA
CAACAAGCTGATTTTATTGAGTCAATGAAAAATAGTTTGACTGTTTTTGACAAGTATTTTAACACAATGA
TTAGTTATACAAAACTTTTGAATGATGAAAATGATTACAAAGCGACAATCTCCCTGGAGGATTTTTTGAT
AGATTTATCAGTTGAGTTGGAAGAGTTGTCAACAACTTATCAAGTGGATTATCAGCTAGTTAAAAAAACA
GATTTAACCACTTTTTACGGAAATACATTAGCTTTAAGTCGAGCACTTATCAATATCTTTGTTAATGCCT
GTCAGTATGCTAAAGAGGGTGAAAAAATAGTCAGTTTGAGTATTTATGATGATGAAAAATATCTCTATTT
TGAAATCTGGAATAATGGTCATCCTTTTTCTGAACAAGCAAAAAAAAATGCTGGAAAACTATTTTTCACA
GAAGATACTGGACGTAGTGGGAAACACTATGGGATTGGACTATCTTTTGCTCAAGGTGTAGCTTTAAAAC
ATCAAGGAAACTTAATTCTCAGTAATCCTCAAAAAGGTGGGGCAGAAGTTATCCTAAAAATAAAAAAGTA
ATTTAGTAATCTCTAAGGATTACTTTTTTTGTTTCGGCAAACTATTAACTGGCGAACTACTTACTCTAGC
TTCCCGGCAACAATTAATAGACTGGATGGAGGCGGATAAAGTTGCAGGACCACTTCTGCGCTCGGCCCTT
CCGGCTGGCTGGTTTATTGCTGATAAATCTGGAGCCGGTGAGCGTGGGTCTCGCGGTATCATTGCAGCAC
TGGGGCCAGATGGTAAGCCCTCCCGTATCGTAGTTATCTACACGACGGGGAGTCAGGCAACTATGGATGA
ACGAAATAGACAGATCGCTGAGATAGGTGCCTCACTGATTAAGCATTGGTAACTGTCAGACCAAGTTTAC
TCATATATACTTTAGATTGATTTAAAACTTCATTTTTAATTTAAAAGGATCTAGGTGAAGATCCTTTTTG
ATAATCTCATGACCAAAATCCCTTAACGTGAGTTTTCGTTCCACTGAGCGTCAGACCCCGTAGAAAAGAT
CAAAGGATCTTCTTGAGATCCTTTTTTTCTGCGCGTAATCTGCTGCTTGCAAACAAAAAAACCACCGCTA
CCAGCGGTGGTTTGTTTGCCGGATCAAGAGCTACCAACTCTTTTTCCGAAGGTAACTGGCTTCAGCAGAG
CGCAGATACCAAATACTGTCCTTCTAGTGTAGCCGTAGTTAGGCCACCACTTCAAGAACTCTGTAGCACC
GCCTACATACCTCGCTCTGCTAATCCTGTTACCAGTGGCTGCTGCCAGTGGCGATAAGTCGTGTCTTACC
GGGTTGGACTCAAGACGATAGTTACCGGATAAGGCGCAGCGGTCGGGCTGAACGGGGGGTTCGTGCACAC
AGCCCAGCTTGGAGCGAACGACCTACACCGAACTGAGATACCTACAGCGTGAGCATTGAGAAAGCGCCAC
GCTTCCCGAAGGGAGAAAGGCGGACAGGTATCCGGTAAGCGGCAGGGTCGGAACAGGAGAGCGCACGAGG
GAGCTTCCAGGGGGAAACGCCTGGTATCTTTATAGTCCTGTCGGGTTTCGCCACCTCTGACTTGAGCGTC
GATTTTTGTGATGCTCGTCAGGGGGGCGGAGCCTATGGAAAAACGCCAGCAACGCGGCCTTTTTACGGTT
CCTGGCCTTTTGCTGGCCTTTTGCTCACATGTTCTTTCCTGCGTTATCCCCTGATTCTGTGGATAACCGT
ATTACCGCCTTTGAGTGAGCTGATACCGCTCGCCGCAGCCGAACGACCGAGCGCAGCGAGTCAGTGAGCG
AGGAAGCGGAAGAGCGCCCAATACGCAAACCGCCTCTCCCCGCGCGTTGGCCGATTCATTAATGCAGGTT
AACCTGGCTTATCGAAATTAATACGACTCACTATAGGGAGACCGGCCTCGAGTCTAGAAGCGCTGTCGAC
GAGCTCGCATGCGAATTCCTGCAGCCCGGGACTAGTGGTACCGGATCCATGCAGAGTCTCCTGTTTTACA
ACCGGGTGTACATAGCGAAATACTTGTAATGCGTGGTGATGCACCTGAATCTTTCTTCGAAACAGATACC
AAATCCAAGCTAAAATCTTTTGTACTCATTTTGAGTGCCTCCTTATAATTTATTTTGTAGTTCCTTCGAA
CGAAATCATTGTATCTAACAAACTTCAGAATTTAATCAGAGCCGTTTATTATGCTCGCGTTATCGACAAT
AATATTATTACCAATACTTTCTCAAGATAGAATTAAGACTGTTTTAGATTTGTTAATGTTTCTATTGTCA
GTATAGTTATAAGACTAGATCTGATCCGTAGCGGTTTTCAAAATTTGCAACCAGGAATGAATTACTATGT
GAAACAACTAACCGAGAAAAAATGGACTGGTTAAGAAAACAGTACCAAGAAGAGCTGAAAAAACTAGAAT
CGTCTAAAAAGCCCCTAGAAGACGATTTAAGCCATTTAGAAGAGTTGCTTGATGAAAAGACCAAGGAATA
TATTAAAAT
