>Addgene plasmid #46887 | pMSP3535VA | addgene partial sequence | sequence record 68717 | pBR322ori-F 5'-GGGAAACGCCTGGTATCTTT-3'
GGGTTTCGCCACCTCTGACTTGAGCGTCGATTTTTGTGATGCTCGTCAGGGGGGCGGAGCCTATGGAAAA
ACGCCAGCAACGCGGCCTTTTTACGGTTCCTGGCCTTTTGCTGGCCTTTTGCTCACATGTTCTTTCCTGC
GTTATCCCCTGATTCTGTGGATAACCGTATTACCGCCTTTGAGTGAGCTGATACCGCTCGCCGCAGCCGA
ACGACCGAGCGCAGCGAGTCAGTGAGCGAGGAAGCGGAAGAGCGCCCAATACGCAAACCGCCTCTCCCCG
CGCGTTGGCCGATTCATTAATGCAGGTTAACCTGGCTTATCGAAATTAATACGACTCACTATAGGGAGAC
CGGCCTCGAGTCTAGAAGCGCTGTCGACGAGCTCGCATGCGAATTCCTGCAGCCCGGGACTAGTGGTACC
GGATCCATGCAGAGTCTCCTGTTTTACAACCGGGTGTACATAGCGAAATACTTGTAATGCGTGGTGATGC
ACCTGAATCTTTCTTCGAAACAGATACCAAATCCAAGCTAAAATCTTTTGTACTCATTTTGAGTGCCTCC
TTATAATTTATTTTGTAGTTCCTTCGAACGAAATCATTGTATCTAACAAACTTCAGAATTTAATCAGAGC
CGTTTATTATGCTCGCGTTATCGACAATAATATTATTACCAATACTTTCTCAAGATAGAATTAAGACTGT
TTTAGATTTGTTAATGTTTCTATTGTCAGTATAGTTATAAGACTAGATCTGATCCGTAGCGGTTTTCAAA
ATTTGCAACCAGGAATGAATTACTGTGAAACAACTAACCGAGAAAAAATGGACTGGTTAAGAAAACAGTA
CCAAGAAGAGCTGAAAAAACTAGAATCGTCTAAAAAGCCCCTAGAAGACGATTTAAGCCATTTAGAAGAG
TTGCTTGATGAAAAGACCAAGGAATATATTAAAATCGATAAACCCAGCGAACCATTTGAGGTGATAGGTA
AGATTATACCGAGGTATGAAAACGAGAATTGGACCTTTACAGAATTACTCTATGAAGCGCC
