>Addgene plasmid #46887 | pMSP3535VA | addgene partial sequence | sequence record 68981 | NisR-R 5'-GTTTATTGCGTTCCTCTCGC-3'
CTTTTGCAACCAACTGTTTAAGGCTAAAAGGCTTAGTAATATAGTCATCCCCACCAATACCTAAGCCGTT
TATAATATCCTCTTCTGTATCTTTCGCACTAACAAAGATAATTGGAGTTGATATTTCTCTGCGAATCCTT
TTACAAATTTCTGTCCCTTCAATATTTGACATCATGATATCTAACAAAATCAAATCAAATCCCTGAAAAT
CAGTAATATCCAAGGGAAGTGAAATGTTTTGATGCGTCGCAACTTCATAGTTTCTCATTTCTAATGCTGT
CTTCATTAATTTTAAAATTTCCTGATCATCATCAACTATTAAAATTTTATACACCACTTTACCTCCGATT
GTTTAGTACTCATTACTTCATTATACCATTCATTCTGAAGAAATATAATCTATCAATTTTTAGTCTTTCT
TTTCAATATACCAAGGATTGAGATACACACTATACCTAAAGCCGGGGGTTGTTCAACCTCTTTTTCCTTT
ATTTTCAACTGTTCACGGACATATCGGAAACTAGTTTCTAATTCAGTTTCCAATTTGGTTTCCATTTTTC
GATTTCCAATATGGTCTTCTTCCCTTATCTCACTTGAGCTTAAAGACATATTGGAAACTAATGTTTTTGT
TTCCGTTTTAGTTTCCGTTTTTTGGTTTCCAATATTGCCCTCAAGTATTGATATGAGTACTTTCTCGTCC
ATATCGGAAACTACTTTTTTATTCCCTTTTTTTCGACCGAGATTATTTTGCGATAAAATCCGATTAAGAT
ACTGCCTACTAACTCCCAATTCTTGAGCTAATTCTGATACTGTTTTACTCATCAGCTACCTCACAAAATA
ATTCTTTCTATCCCAATTCCAAAAGGCAACAATTTCACGACCAGTACTTTCTGCAGATTCTTCTGCTCCG
GTCTGAACAAGATTCCCTTCTTCGACATCATCAAGAGCTAACTCCGCCTTGATTT
