>Addgene plasmid #46887 | pMSP3535VA | addgene partial sequence | sequence record 69536 | Rep1-F1 5'-aatggtttgcaccgaaaaag-3'
TTTGGAAAGTTGTTCAAGAAAATCAAGGCGGAGTTAGCTCTTGATGATGTCGAAGAAGGGAATCTTGTTC
AGACCGGAGCAGAAGAATCTGCAGAAAGTACTGGTCGTGAAATTGTTGCCTTTTGGAATTGGGATAGAAA
GAATTATTTTGTGAGGTAGCTGATGAGTAAAACAGTATCAGAATTAGCTCAAGAATTGGGAGTTAGTAGG
CAGTATCTTAATCGGATTTTATCGCAAAATAATCTCGGTCGAAAAAAAGGGAATAAAAAAGTAGTTTCCG
ATATGGACGAGAAAGTACTCATATCAATACTTGAGGGCAATATTGGAAACCAAAAAACGGAAACTAAAAC
GGAAACAAAAACATTAGTTTCCAATATGTCTTTAAGCTCAAGTGAGATAAGGGAAGAAGACCATATTGGA
AATCGAAAAATGGAAACCAAATTGGAAACTGAATTAGAAACTAGTTTCCGATATGTCCGTGAACAGTTGA
AAATAAAGGAAAAAGAGGTTGAACAACCCCCGGCTTTAGGTATAGTGTGTATCTCAATCCTTGGTATATT
GAAAAGAAAGACTAAAAATTGATAGATTATATTTCTTCAGAATGAATGGTATAATGAAGTAATGAGTACT
AAACAATCGGAGGTAAAGTGGTGTATAAAATTTTAATAGTTGATGATGATCAGGAAATTTTAAAATTAAT
GAAGACAGCATTAGAAATGAGAAACTATGAAGTTGCGACGCATCAAAACATTTCACTTCCCTTGGATATT
ACTGATTTTCAGGGATTTGATTTGATTTTGTTAGATATCATGATGTCAAATATTGAAGGGACAGAAATTT
GTAAAAGGATTCGCAGAGAAATATCAACTCCAATTATCTTTGTTAGTGCGAAAGATACAGAAGAGGATAT
TATAAACGGCTTAGGTATTGGTGGGGATGACTATATTACTAAGCCTTTTAGCCTTAAACAGTTGGTTGCA
AAAGTGGAAGCAATATAA
